>Addgene plasmid #45233 | Cenp-B DBD INCENP mCherry | depositor full sequence | sequence record 84481 | Cenp-B DBD INCENP mCherry sequence 9253 bps
GACGGATCGGGAGATCTCCCGATCCCCTATGGTGCACTCTCAGTACAATCTGCTCTGATGCCGCATAGTT
AAGCCAGTATCTGCTCCCTGCTTGTGTGTTGGAGGTCGCTGAGTAGTGCGCGAGCAAAATTTAAGCTACA
ACAAGGCAAGGCTTGACCGACAATTGCATGAAGAATCTGCTTAGGGTTAGGCGTTTTGCGCTGCTTCGCG
ATGTACGGGCCAGATATACGCGTTGACATTGATTATTGACTAGTTATTAATAGTAATCAATTACGGGGTC
ATTAGTTCATAGCCCATATATGGAGTTCCGCGTTACATAACTTACGGTAAATGGCCCGCCTGGCTGACCG
CCCAACGACCCCCGCCCATTGACGTCAATAATGACGTATGTTCCCATAGTAACGCCAATAGGGACTTTCC
ATTGACGTCAATGGGTGGAGTATTTACGGTAAACTGCCCACTTGGCAGTACATCAAGTGTATCATATGCC
AAGTACGCCCCCTATTGACGTCAATGACGGTAAATGGCCCGCCTGGCATTATGCCCAGTACATGACCTTA
TGGGACTTTCCTACTTGGCAGTACATCTACGTATTAGTCATCGCTATTACCATGGTGATGCGGTTTTGGC
AGTACATCAATGGGCGTGGATAGCGGTTTGACTCACGGGGATTTCCAAGTCTCCACCCCATTGACGTCAA
TGGGAGTTTGTTTTGGCACCAAAATCAACGGGACTTTCCAAAATGTCGTAACAACTCCGCCCCATTGACG
CAAATGGGCGGTAGGCGTGTACGGTGGGAGGTCTATATAAGCAGAGCTCTCTGGCTAACTAGAGAACCCA
CTGCTTACTGGCTTATCGAAATTAATACGACTCACTATAGGGAGACCCAAGCTTGGCGCGCCGCCACCAT
GGGCCCCAAGAGGCGACAGCTGACGTTCCGGGAGAAGTCACGGATCATCCAGGAGGTGGAGGAGAATCCG
GACCTGCGCAAGGGCGAGATCGCGCGGCGCTTCAACATCCCGCCGTCCACGCTGAGCACGATCCTGAAGA
ACAAGCGCGCCATCCTGGCGTCGGAGCGCAAGTACGGGGTGGCCTCCACCTGCCGCAAGACCAACAAGCT
GTCTCCCTACGACAAGCTCGAGGGCTTGCTCATCGCCTGGTTCCAGCAGATCCGCGCCGCCGGCCTGCCG
GTCAAGGGCATCATCCTCAAGGAGAAGGCGCTGCGCATAGCCGAGGAGCTGGGCATGGACGACTTCACCG
CCTCCAACGGCTGGCTGGACCGCTTCCGCCGGCGCCACGGCGTGGTGTCCTGCAGCGGCGTGGCCCGCGC
CCGCGCGCGAAACGCTGCCCCCCGCACCCCGGCGGCGCCTGCCAGTCCGGCCGCGGTGCCCTCGGAGGGC
AGTGGCGGGCTAGCAGGGAGCACTGAATTCAGCAAAGAGCCAGAGCTGATGCCCAAAACACCTTCTCAGA
AGAACCGACGGAAGAAGAGACGGATTTCTTATGTTCAGGATGAAAACAGAGATCCCATCAGGAGAAGGTT
ATCCCGCAGAAAGTCTCGGAGCAGCCAGCTGAGCTCCCGACGCCTCCGCAGCAAGGACAGTGTAGAGAAG
CTGGCTACAGTGGTCGGGGAGAACGGCTCCGTTCTGCGGCGTGTGACCCGTGCTGCGGCTGCAGCTGCCG
CGGCTACCATGGCATTGGCTGCACCTTCTTCACCCACCCCTGAGTCTCCCACGATGCTGACTAAGAAGCC
CGAGGATAACCACACCCAGTGCCAGCTGGTGCCTGTGGTGGAGATCGGCATCAGTGAGCGCCAGAATGCT
GAGCAGCATGTCACCCAGCTCATGTCCACCGAGCCTCTGCCCCGCACTCTGTCCCCGACTCCAGCTTCAG
CCACAGCTCCAACCTCCCAGGGCATCCCGACATCAGATGAGGAATCAACACCTAAGAAGTCGAAGGCCAG
GATACTGGAGTCCATCACAGTGAGCTCCCTGATGGCTACACCCCAGGACCCCAAGGGTCAAGGGGTCGGG
ACGGGGCGGTCTGCGTCTAAGCTCAGGATTGCGCAGGTCTCCCCTGGCCCACGGGACTCGCCAGCCTTTC
CAGATTCTCCATGGCGGGAGCGGGTGCTGGCTCCCATCCTGCCGGATAACTTCTCCACGCCCACGGGCTC
TCGCACGGACTCTCAATCGGTGCGGCACAGCCCGATCGCCCCGTCTTCCCCGAGTCCCCGAGTCTTAGCC
CAGAAGTACTCTCTGGTGGCCAAACAGGAAAGTGTTGTCCGCAGGGCGAGCAGAAGGCTTGCCAAGAAGA
CTGCCGAAGAGCCAGCTGCCTCTGGCCGCATCATCTGTCACAGTTACCTGGAGAGGCTCCTGAATGTTGA
GGTGCCCCAGAAAGTTGGTTCTGAGCAGAAGGAACCCCCCGAGGAGGCTGAGCCTGTGGCGGCAGCTGAG
CCAGAGGTCCCTGAGAACAACGGAAATAACTCGTGGCCCCACAATGACACAGAGATCGCCAACAGCACAC
CCAACCCGAAGCCTGCAGCCAGCAGCCCGGAAACACCCTCTGCAGGGCAGCAAGAGGCCAAGACGGACCA
AGCAGATGGACCCAGAGAGCCACCGCAGAGTGCCAGGAGGAAGCGCAGCTACAAGCAGGCCGTGAGTGAG
CTGGACGAGGAGCAGCACCTGGAGGATGAGGAGCTGCAGCCCCCCAGGAGCAAGACCCCTTCCTCACCCT
GCCCAGCCAGCAAGGTGGTACGGCCCCTCCGGACCTTTCTGCACACAGTGCAGAGGAACCAGATGCTCAC
GACCCCGACCTCAGCCCCACGCAGCGTCATGAAGTCCTTTATTAAGCGCAACACTCCCCTGCGCATGGAC
CCCAAGTGCAGCTTCGTCGAGAAGGAGCGGCAGCGCCTGGAGAATCTGCGGCGGAAGGAGGAGGCCGAGC
AGCTGCGCAGGCAGAAGGTGGAGGAGGACAAGCGGCGGCGGCTGGAGGAGGTGAAGCTGAAGCGTGAGGA
ACGCCTCCGCAAGGTGCTGCAGGCCCGCGAGCGGGTGGAGCAGATGAAGGAGGAGAAGAAGAAGCAGATT
GAGCAGAAGTTTGCTCAGATCGACGAGAAGACTGAGAAGGCCAAGGAGGAGCGGCTGGCAGAGGAGAAGG
CCAAGAAAAAGGCGGCGGCCAAGAAGATGGAGGAGGTGGAAGCACGCAGGAAGCAGGAAGAGGATGCACG
TAGGCTCAGGTGGCTGCAGCAGGAGGAGGAAGAGCGGCGGCACCAAGAGCTGCTGCAGAAGAAGAAGGAA
GAGGAGCAGGAGCGGCTGCGGAAGGCGGCCGAGGCTAAGCGGCTGGCAGAGCAGCGGGAGCAGGAGCGGC
GGGAGCAGGAGCGGCGCGAGCAGGAGCGGCGCGAGCAGGAGCGGCGGGAGCAGGAGCGGCGCGAGCAGGA
GCGACAGCTGGCAGAGCAGGAGCGTCGGCGGGAGCAGGAGCGGCTCCAGGCCGAGAGGGAGCTGCAGGAG
CGGGAGAAGGCCCTGCGGCTGCAGAAGGAGCAGCTGCAGAGGGAACTGGAGGAGAAGAAGAAGAAGGAAG
AGCAGCAGCGTCTGGCTGAGCGGCAGCTGCAGGAGGAGCAAGAGAAGAAAGCCAAGGAGGCAGCAGGGGC
CAGCAAGGCCCTGAATGTGACTGTGGACGTGCAGTCTCCAGCTTGTACCTCATATCAGATGACTCCGCAA
GGGCACAGGGCCCCTCCCAAGATCAACCCAGATAACTACGGGATGGATCTGAATAGCGACGACTCCACCG
ATGATGAGGCCCATCCCCGGAAGCCCATCCCCACCTGGGCCCGAGGCACCCCGCTCAGCCAGGCTATCAT
TCACCAGTACTACCACCCACCGAACCTTCTGGAGCTCTTTGGAACCATTCTCCCACTGGACTTGGAGGAT
ATCTTCAAGAAGAGCAAGCCCCGCTATCACAAGCGCACCAGCTCTGCTGTCTGGAACTCACCGCCCCTGC
AGGGCGCCAGGGTCCCCAGCAGCCTGGCCTACAGCCTGAAGAAGCACAAGCTTCGAATTCTGCAGTCGAC
GGTACCGCGGGCCCGGGATCCAATGGTGAGCAAGGGCGAGGAGGATAACATGGCCATCATCAAGGAGTTC
ATGCGCTTCAAGGTGCACATGGAGGGCTCCGTGAACGGCCACGAGTTCGAGATCGAGGGCGAGGGCGAGG
GCCGCCCCTACGAGGGCACCCAGACCGCCAAGCTGAAGGTGACCAAGGGTGGCCCCCTGCCCTTCGCCTG
GGACATCCTGTCCCCTCAGTTCATGTACGGCTCCAAGGCCTACGTGAAGCACCCCGCCGACATCCCCGAC
TACTTGAAGCTGTCCTTCCCCGAGGGCTTCAAGTGGGAGCGCGTGATGAACTTCGAGGACGGCGGCGTGG
TGACCGTGACCCAGGACTCCTCCCTGCAGGACGGCGAGTTCATCTACAAGGTGAAGCTGCGCGGCACCAA
CTTCCCCTCCGACGGCCCCGTAATGCAGAAGAAGACCATGGGCTGGGAGGCCTCCTCCGAGCGGATGTAC
CCCGAGGACGGCGCCCTGAAGGGCGAGATCAAGCAGAGGCTGAAGCTGAAGGACGGCGGCCACTACGACG
CTGAGGTCAAGACCACCTACAAGGCCAAGAAGCCCGTGCAGCTGCCCGGCGCCTACAACGTCAACATCAA
GTTGGACATCACCTCCCACAACGAGGACTACACCATCGTGGAACAGTACGAACGCGCCGAGGGCCGCCAC
TCCACCGGCGGCATGGACGAGCTGTACAAGTAATCTAGAGGGCCCTATTCTATAGTGTCACCTAAATGCT
AGAGCTCGCTGATCAGCCTCGACTGTGCCTTCTAGTTGCCAGCCATCTGTTGTTTGCCCCTCCCCCGTGC
CTTCCTTGACCCTGGAAGGTGCCACTCCCACTGTCCTTTCCTAATAAAATGAGGAAATTGCATCGCATTG
TCTGAGTAGGTGTCATTCTATTCTGGGGGGTGGGGTGGGGCAGGACAGCAAGGGGGAGGATTGGGAAGAC
AATAGCAGGCATGCTGGGGATGCGGTGGGCTCTATGGCTTCTGAGGCGGAAAGAACCAGCTGGGGCTCTA
GGGGGTATCCCC
[124 nt withheld, positions 5123-5246]
C
[91 nt withheld, positions 5248-5338]
A
[49 nt withheld, positions 5340-5388]
CCTTTGACGTTGGAGTCCACGTTCTTT
[37 nt withheld, positions 5416-5452]
ACCCTATCTCGGTCTATTCTTTTGATTTATAAGGGATTTTGCCGATTTCGGCCTATTGGTTAAAAAATGA
GCTGATTTAACAAAAATTTAACGCGAATTAATTCTGTGGAATGTGTGTCAGTTAGGGTGTGGAAAGTCCC
CAGGCTCCCCAGCAGGCAGAAGTATGCAAAGCATGCATCTCAATTAGTCAGCAACCAGGTGTGGAAAGTC
CCCAGGCTCCCCAGCAGGCAGAAGTATGCAAAGCATGCATCTCAATTAGTCAGCAACCATAGTCCCGCCC
CTAACTCCGCCCATCCCGCCCCTAACTCCGCCCAGTTCCGCCCATTCTCCGCCCCATGGCTGACTAATTT
TTTTTATTTATGCAGAGGCCGAGGCCGCCTCTGCCTCTGAGCTATTCCAGAAGTAGTGAGGAGGCTTTTT
TGGAGGCCTAGGCTTTTGCAAAAAGCTCCCGGGAGCTTGTATATCCATTTTCGGATCTGATCAAGAGACA
GGATGAGGATCGTTTCGCATGATTGAACAAGATGGATTGCACGCAGGTTCTCCGGCCGCTTGGGTGGAGA
GGCTATTCGGCTATGACTGGGCACAACAGACAATCGGCTGCTCTGATGCCGCCGTGTTCCGGCTGTCAGC
GCAGGGGCGCCCGGTTCTTTTTGTCAAGACCGACCTGTCCGGTGCCCTGAATGAACTGCAGGACGAGGCA
GCGCGGCTATCGTGGCTGGCCACGACGGGCGTTCCTTGCGCAGCTGTGCTCGACGTTGTCACTGAAGCGG
GAAGGGACTGGCTGCTATTGGGCGAAGTGCCGGGGCAGGATCTCCTGTCATCTCACCTTGCTCCTGCCGA
GAAAGTATCCATCATGGCTGATGCAATGCGGCGGCTGCATACGCTTGATCCGGCTACCTGCCCATTCGAC
CACCAAGCGAAACATCGCATCGAGCGAGCACGTACTCGGATGGAAGCCGGTCTTGTCGATCAGGATGATC
TGGACGAAGAGCATCAGGGGCTCGCGCCAGCCGAACTGTTCGCCAGGCTCAAGGCGCGCATGCCCGACGG
CGAGGATCTCGTCGTGACCCATGGCGATGCCTGCTTGCCGAATATCATGGTGGAAAATGGCCGCTTTTCT
GGATTCATCGACTGTGGCCGGCTGGGTGTGGCGGACCGCTATCAGGACATAGCGTTGGCTACCCGTGATA
TTGCTGAAGAGCTTGGCGGCGAATGGGCTGACCGCTTCCTCGTGCTTTACGGTATCGCCGCTCCCGATTC
GCAGCGCATCGCCTTCTATCGCCTTCTTGACGAGTTCTTCTGAGCGGGACTCTGGGGTTCGAAATGACCG
ACCAAGCGACGCCCAACCTGCCATCACGAGATTTCGATTCCACCGCCGCCTTCTATGAAAGGTTGGGCTT
CGGAATCGTTTTCCGGGACGCCGGCTGGATGATCCTCCAGCGCGGGGATCTCATGCTGGAGTTCTTCGCC
CACCCCAACTTGTTTATTGCAGCTTATAATGGTTACAAATAAAGCAATAGCATCACAAATTTCACAAATA
AAGCATTTTTTTCACTGCATTCTAGTTGTGGTTTGTCCAAACTCATCAATGTATCTTATCATGTCTGTAT
ACCGTCGACCTCTAGCTAGAGCTTGGCGTAATCATGGTCATAGCTGTTTCCTGTGTGAAATTGTTATCCG
CTCACAATTCCACACAACATACGAGCCGGAAGCATAAAGTGTAAAGCCTGGGGTGCCTAATGAGTGAGCT
AACTCACATTAATTGCGTTGCGCTCACTGCCCGCTTTCCAGTCGGGAAACCTGTCGTGCCAGCTGCATTA
ATGAATCGGCCAACGCGCGGGGAGAGGCGGTTTGCGTATTGGGCGCTCTTCCGCTTCCTCGCTCACTGAC
TCGCTGCGCTCGGTCGTTCGGCTGCGGCGAGCGGTATCAGCTCACTCAAAGGCGGTAATACGGTTATCCA
CAGAATCAGGGGATAACGCAGGAAAGAACATGTGAGCAAAAGGCCAGCAAAAGGCCAGGAACCGTAAAAA
GGCCGCGTTGCTGGCGTTTTTCCATAGGCTCCGCCCCCCTGACGAGCATCACAAAAATCGACGCTCAAGT
CAGAGGTGGCGAAACCCGACAGGACTATAAAGATACCAGGCGTTTCCCCCTGGAAGCTCCCTCGTGCGCT
CTCCTGTTCCGACCCTGCCGCTTACCGGATACCTGTCCGCCTTTCTCCCTTCGGGAAGCGTGGCGCTTTC
TCATAGCTCACGCTGTAGGTATCTCAGTTCGGTGTAGGTCGTTCGCTCCAAGCTGGGCTGTGTGCACGAA
CCCCCCGTTCAGCCCGACCGCTGCGCCTTATCCGGTAACTATCGTCTTGAGTCCAACCCGGTAAGACACG
ACTTATCGCCACTGGCAGCAGCCACTGGTAACAGGATTAGCAGAGCGAGGTATGTAGGCGGTGCTACAGA
GTTCTTGAAGTGGTGGCCTAACTACGGCTACACTAGAAGAACAGTATTTGGTATCTGCGCTCTGCTGAAG
CCAGTTACCTTCGGAAAAAGAGTTGGTAGCTCTTGATCCGGCAAACAAACCACCGCTGGTAGCGGTTTTT
TTGTTTGCAAGCAGCAGATTACGCGCAGAAAAAAAGGATCTCAAGAAGATCCTTTGATCTTTTCTACGGG
GTCTGACGCTCAGTGGAACGAAAACTCACGTTAAGGGATTTTGGTCATGAGATTATCAAAAAGGATCTTC
ACCTAGATCCTTTTAAATTAAAAATGAAGTTTTAAATCAATCTAAAGTATATATGAGTAAACTTGGTCTG
ACAGTTACCAATGCTTAATCAGTGAGGCACCTATCTCAGCGATCTGTCTATTTCGTTCATCCATAGTTGC
CTGACTCCCCGTCGTGTAGATAACTACGATACGGGAGGGCTTACCATCTGGCCCCAGTGCTGCAATGATA
CCGCGAGACCCACGCTCACCGGCTCCAGATTTATCAGCAATAAACCAGCCAGCCGGAAGGGCCGAGCGCA
GAAGTGGTCCTGCAACTTTATCCGCCTCCATCCAGTCTATTAATTGTTGCCGGGAAGCTAGAGTAAGTAG
TTCGCCAGTTAATAGTTTGCGCAACGTTGTTGCCATTGCTACAGGCATCGTGGTGTCACGCTCGTCGTTT
GGTATGGCTTCATTCAGCTCCGGTTCCCAACGATCAAGGCGAGTTACATGATCCCCCATGTTGTGCAAAA
AAGCGGTTAGCTCCTTCGGTCCTCCGATCGTTGTCAGAAGTAAGTTGGCCGCAGTGTTATCACTCATGGT
TATGGCAGCACTGCATAATTCTCTTACTGTCATGCCATCCGTAAGATGCTTTTCTGTGACTGGTGAGTAC
TCAACCAAGTCATTCTGAGAATAGTGTATGCGGCGACCGAGTTGCTCTTGCCCGGCGTCAATACGGGATA
ATACCGCGCCACATAGCAGAACTTTAAAAGTGCTCATCATTGGAAAACGTTCTTCGGGGCGAAAACTCTC
AAGGATCTTACCGCTGTTGAGATCCAGTTCGATGTAACCCACTCGTGCACCCAACTGATCTTCAGCATCT
TTTACTTTCACCAGCGTTTCTGGGTGAGCAAAAACAGGAAGGCAAAATGCCGCAAAAAAGGGAATAAGGG
CGACACGGAAATGTTGAATACTCATACTCTTCCTTTTTCAATATTATTGAAGCATTTATCAGGGTTATTG
TCTCATGAGCGGATACATATTTGAATGTATTTAGAAAAATAAACAAATAGGGGTTCCGCGCACATTTCCC
CGAAAAGTGCCACCTGACGTC
Features (pLannotate 1.2.2; 24 found; start..end, strand, type, name):
     28..80      -  misc_feature   bom (fragment): basis of mobility region from pBR322
    235..614     +  enhancer       CMV enhancer: human cytomegalovirus immediate early enhancer
    615..818     +  promoter       CMV promoter: human cytomegalovirus (CMV) immediate early promoter
    814..847     +  LTR            5' LTR (truncated) (fragment): truncated 5' long terminal repeat (LTR) from HIV-1
    863..881     +  promoter       T7 promoter: promoter for bacteriophage T7 RNA polymerase
    909..1409    +  CDS            CENPB (fragment): CENPB_HUMAN - Experimental evidence at protein level: Swiss-Prot protein existence level 1. Interacts with centromeric heterochromatin in chromosomes and binds to a specific 17 bp subset of alphoid satellite DNA, called the CENP-B box (PubMed:11726497). May organize arrays of centromere satellite DNA into a higher-order structure which then directs centromere formation and kinetochore assembly in mammalian chromosomes (Probable). From Homo sapiens (Human).
   1425..4037    +  CDS            INCENP (fragment): INCE_HUMAN - Experimental evidence at protein level: Swiss-Prot protein existence level 1. Component of the chromosomal passenger complex (CPC), a complex that acts as a key regulator of mitosis. The CPC complex has essential functions at the centromere in ensuring correct chromosome alignment and segregation and is required for chromatin-induced microtubule stabilization and spindle assembly. Acts as a scaffold regulating CPC localization and activity. The C-terminus associates with AURKB or AURKC, the N-terminus associated with BIRC5/survivin and CDCA8/borealin tethers the CPC to the inner c
   4037..4081    +  misc_feature   MCS (fragment): multiple cloning site
   4083..4790    +  CDS            mCherry: mCherry is a basic (constitutively fluorescent) red fluorescent protein published in 2004, derived from Discosoma sp.. It is reported to be a very rapidly-maturing monomer with low acid sensitivity.
   4809..4827    -  promoter       SP6 promoter: promoter for bacteriophage SP6 RNA polymerase
   4853..5077    +  polyA_signal   bGH poly(A) signal: bovine growth hormone polyadenylation signal
   5081..5102    +  promoter       SV40 promoter (fragment): SV40 enhancer and early promoter
   5123..5551    +  rep_origin     f1 ori (sequence partly withheld): f1 bacteriophage origin of replication; arrow indicates direction of (+) strand synthesis
   5565..5894    +  promoter       SV40 promoter: SV40 enhancer and early promoter
   5961..6752    +  CDS            neo: KKA2_KLEPN - Also known as kan, nptII. Experimental evidence at protein level: Swiss-Prot protein existence level 1. Resistance to kanamycin, neomycin, paromomycin, ribostamycin, butirosin and gentamicin B. From Klebsiella pneumoniae.
   6776..6934    +  CDS            ble (fragment): BLE_KLEPN - Experimental evidence at protein level: Swiss-Prot protein existence level 1. Binding protein with a strong affinity to the bleomycin family of antibiotics. Binds to CL990; an antimitotic-antibiotic compound. From Klebsiella pneumoniae.
   6929..7050    +  polyA_signal   SV40 poly(A) signal: SV40 polyadenylation signal
   7123..7139    -  protein_bind   lac operator: The lac repressor binds to the lac operator to inhibit transcription in E. coli. This inhibition can be relieved by adding lactose or isopropyl-β-D-thiogalactopyranoside (IPTG). lac repressor encoded by lacI
   7147..7177    -  promoter       lac promoter: promoter for the E. coli lac operon
   7192..7213    -  protein_bind   CAP binding site: CAP binding activates transcription in the presence of cAMP. E. coli catabolite activator protein
   7226..7318    -  CDS            lacI (fragment): lac repressor; lacI; The lac repressor binds to the lac operator to inhibit transcription in E. coli. This inhibition can be relieved by adding lactose or isopropyl-β-D-thiogalactopyranoside (IPTG).
   7501..8086    -  rep_origin     ori: high-copy-number ColE1/pMB1/pBR322/pUC origin of replication
   8257..9117    -  CDS            AmpR: β-lactamase; bla; confers resistance to ampicillin, carbenicillin, and related antibiotics
   9118..9222    -  promoter       AmpR promoter: bla
