[The description below was written by a language model from this plasmid's Addgene catalogue record and pLannotate feature annotations shown in this document.]
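Description:
Cenp-B DBD INCENP mCherry is a mammalian expression plasmid built on the pcDNA3.1 backbone, about 9.3 kb in total. It is propagated in E. coli as a high-copy plasmid through its ColE1/pUC-type origin and selected with ampicillin via the β-lactamase gene. An f1 origin is also present. For mammalian cells, the backbone carries an SV40 early promoter driving the neomycin phosphotransferase gene, followed by an SV40 polyadenylation signal, which would permit G418 selection of stable transfectants. The short lac, ble, HIV LTR and bom fragments picked up by the automated annotation appear to be backbone remnants or short-match calls rather than functional parts.

The payload is a roughly 3.9 kb human fusion open reading frame transcribed from the CMV immediate early enhancer and promoter and terminated by the bovine growth hormone polyadenylation signal. A T7 promoter lies just upstream of the insert and an SP6 promoter just downstream, both commonly used as sequencing primer sites. The fusion begins with the DNA-binding domain of CENP-B, which recognises the CENP-B box motif in alphoid satellite DNA. This is followed by INCENP lacking its N-terminal CEN box (residues 1–46), and then by mCherry at the C terminus after a short linker derived from a multiple cloning site. According to the annotation, the N-terminus of INCENP normally tethers the chromosomal passenger complex to the inner centromere through survivin and borealin. Removing it and substituting the CENP-B domain therefore redirects INCENP to centromeric DNA independently of its native targeting mechanism. The C-terminal region that binds Aurora B is retained, and the red fluorescent tag allows localisation to be followed by microscopy. The stated purpose is to target INCENP to centromeres, in the context of studying Aurora B dynamics and phosphorylation gradients.
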