Addgene plasmid #45233: Cenp-B DBD INCENP mCherry
Purpose: Target INCENP to centromeres via CENP-B DNA binding domain (DBD)
Depositing lab: Michael Lampson. Depositing organization: University of Pennsylvania. Publication: Aurora B dynamics at centromeres create a diffusion-based phosphorylation gradient. Wang E, Ballister ER, Lampson MA. J Cell Biol. 2011 Aug 22;194(4):539-49. doi: 10.1083/jcb.201103044. Epub 2011 Aug 15. PubMed 21844210.
Backbone
  Vector backbone: pcDNA3.1
  Backbone manufacturer: Invitrogen
  Vector type: Mammalian Expression
Growth in bacteria
  Bacterial resistance: Ampicillin, 100 μg/mL
  Growth temperature: 37°C
  Growth strain: DH5alpha
  Copy number: High Copy
Gene/Insert
  Gene/Insert name: Cenp-B-DBD INCENP-Δcen mCherry (alt name: pXW020)
  Species: H. sapiens (human)
  Insert size (bp): 3898
  Mutation: CEN box deleted from INCENP (aa1-46)
  Tag / fusion protein: mCherry (C terminal on insert); DNA binding domain of CENP-B
  Cloning method: Unknown
  Sequencing primers: 5′ t7
Terms and licenses: Academic/Nonprofit Terms; Industry Terms: Not Available to Industry
How to cite: Cenp-B DBD INCENP mCherry was a gift from Michael Lampson (Addgene plasmid # 45233 ; http://n2t.net/addgene:45233 ; RRID:Addgene_45233)
