>Addgene plasmid #45233 | Cenp-B DBD INCENP mCherry | addgene partial sequence | sequence record 95235 | T7 5'-TAATACGACTCACTATAGGG-3'
GAGGCGACAGCTGACGTTCCGGGAGAAGTCACGGATCATCCAGGAGGTGGAGGAGAATCCGGACCTGCGC
AAGGGCGAGATCGCGCGGCGCTTCAACATCCCGCCGTCCACGCTGAGCACGATCCTGAAGAACAAGCGCG
CCATCCTGGCGTCGGAGCGCAAGTACGGGGTGGCCTCCACCTGCCGCAAGACCAACAAGCTGTCTCCCTA
CGACAAGCTCGAGGGCTTGCTCATCGCCTGGTTCCAGCAGATCCGCGCCGCCGGCCTGCCGGTCAAGGGC
ATCATCCTCAAGGAGAAGGCGCTGCGCATAGCCGAGGAGCTGGGCATGGACGACTTCACCGCCTCCAACG
GCTGGCTGGACCGCTTCCGCCGGCGCCACGGCGTGGTGTCCTGCAGCGGCGTGGCCCGCGCCCGCGCGCG
AAACGCTGCCCCCCGCACCCCGGCGGCGCCTGCCAGTCCGGCCGCGGTGCCCTCGGAGGGCAGTGGCGGG
CTAGCAGGGAGCACTGAATTCAGCAAAGAGCCAGAGCTGATGCCCAAAACACCTTCTCAGAAGAACCGAC
GGAAGAAGAGACGGATTTCTTATGTTCAGGATGAAAACAGAGATCCCATCAGGAGAAGGTTATCCCGCAG
AAAGTCTCGGAGCAGCCAGCTGAGCTCCCGACGCCTCCGCAGCAAGGACAGTGTAGAGAAGCTGGCTACA
GTGGTCGGGGAGAACGGCTCCGTTCTGCGGCGTGTGACCCGTGCTGCGGCTGCAGCTGCCGCGGCTACCA
TGGCATTGGCTGCACCTTCTTCACCCACCCCTGAGTCTCCCACGATGCTGACTAAG
