>Addgene plasmid #45233 | Cenp-B DBD INCENP mCherry | addgene partial sequence | sequence record 95236 | mCherry-R 5'-TTGGTCACCTTCAGCTTGG-3'
TCGATCTCGAACTCGTGGCCGTTCACGGAGCCCTCCATGTGCACCTTGAAGCGCATGAACTCCTTGATGA
TGGCCATGTTATCCTCCTCGCCCTTGCTCACCATTGGATCCCGGGCCCGCGGTACCGTCGACTGCAGAAT
TCGAAGCTTGTGCTTCTTCAGGCTGTAGGCCAGGCTGCTGGGGACCCTGGCGCCCTGCAGGGGCGGTGAG
TTCCAGACAGCAGAGCTGGTGCGCTTGTGATAGCGGGGCTTGCTCTTCTTGAAGATATCCTCCAAGTCCA
GTGGGAGAATGGTTCCAAAGAGCTCCAGAAGGTTCGGTGGGTGGTAGTACTGGTGAATGATAGCCTGGCT
GAGCGGGGTGCCTCGGGCCCAGGTGGGGATGGGCTTCCGGGGATGGGCCTCATCATCGGTGGAGTCGTCG
CTATTCAGATCCATCCCGTAGTTATCTGGGTTGATCTTGGGAGGGGCCCTGTGCCCTTGCGGAGTCATCT
GATATGAGGTACAAGCTGGAGACTGCACGTCCACAGTCACATTCAGGGCCTTGCTGGCCCCTGCTGCCTC
CTTGGCTTTCTTCTCTTGCTCCTCCTGCAGCTGCCGCTCAGCCAGACGCTGCTGCTCTTCCTTCTTCTTC
TTCTCCTCCAGTTCCCTCTGCAGCTGCTCCTTCTGCAGCCGCAGGGCCTTCTCCCGCTCCTGCAGCTCCC
TCTCGGCCTGGAGCCGCTCCTGCTCCCGCCGACGCTCCTGCTCTGCCAGCTGTCGCTCCTGCTCGCGCCG
CTCCTGCTCCCGCCGCTCCTGCTCGCG
